>Addgene plasmid #117598 | pEPOR2KN0026 | addgene full sequence | sequence record 228309 | Addgene NGS Result
GAACACTCTGTGCCGATGTATCACCTCTCGCAAGAATTCAAGCTTGGAGGTCAACATGGTGGAGCACGAC
ACTCTGGTCTACTCCAAAAATGTCAAAGATACAGTCTCAGAAGATCAAAGGGCTATTGAGACTTTTCAAC
AAAGGATAATTTCGGGAAACCTCCTCGGATTCCATTGCCCAGCTATCTGTCACTTCATCGAAAGGACAGT
AGAAAAGGAAGGTGGCTCCTACAAATGCCATCATTGCGATAAAGGAAAGGCTATCATTCAAGATCTCTCT
GCCGACAGTGGTCCCAAAGATGGACCCCCACCCACGAGGAGCATCGTGGAAAAAGAAGAGGTTCCAACCA
CGTCTACAAAGCAAGTGGATTGATGTGATAACATGGTGGAGCACGACACTCTGGTCTACTCCAAAAATGT
CAAAGATACAGTCTCAGAAGATCAAAGGGCTATTGAGACTTTTCAACAAAGGATAATTTCGGGAAACCTC
CTCGGATTCCATTGCCCAGCTATCTGTCACTTCATCGAAAGGACAGTAGAAAAGGAAGGTGGCTCCTACA
AATGCCATCATTGCGATAAAGGAAAGGCTATCATTCAAGATCTCTCTGCCGACAGTGGTCCCAAAGATGG
ACCCCCACCCACGAGGAGCATCGTGGAAAAAGAAGAGGTTCCAACCACGTCTACAAAGCAAGTGGATTGA
TGTGACATCTCCACTGACGTAAGGGATGACGCACAATCCCACTATCCTTCGCAAGACCCTTCCTCTATAT
AAGGAAGTTCATTTCATTTGGAGAGGACACGCTCGAGTATAAGAGCTCATTTTTACAACAATTACCAACA
ACAACAAACAACAAACAACATTACAATTACATTTACAATTATCGATACAATGGACAAGAAGTACTCCATT
GGGCTCGATATCGGCACAAACAGCGTCGGCTGGGCCGTCATTACGGACGAGTACAAGGTGCCGAGCAAAA
AATTCAAAGTTCTGGGCAATACCGATCGCCACAGCATAAAGAAGAACCTCATTGGCGCCCTCCTGTTCGA
CTCCGGGGAGACGGCCGAAGCCACGCGGCTCAAAAGAACAGCACGGCGCAGATATACCCGCAGAAAGAAT
CGGATCTGCTACCTGCAGGAGATCTTTAGTAATGAGATGGCTAAGGTGGATGACTCTTTCTTCCATAGGC
TGGAGGAGTCCTTTTTGGTGGAGGAGGATAAAAAGCACGAGCGCCACCCAATCTTTGGCAATATCGTGGA
CGAGGTGGCGTACCATGAAAAGTACCCAACCATATATCATCTGAGGAAGAAGCTTGTAGACAGTACTGAT
AAGGCTGACTTGCGGTTGATCTATCTCGCGCTGGCGCATATGATCAAATTTCGGGGACACTTCCTCATCG
AGGGGGACCTGAACCCAGACAACAGCGATGTCGACAAACTCTTTATCCAACTGGTTCAGACTTACAATCA
GCTTTTCGAAGAGAACCCGATCAACGCATCCGGAGTTGACGCCAAAGCAATCCTGAGCGCTAGGCTGTCC
AAATCCCGGCGGCTCGAAAACCTCATCGCACAGCTCCCTGGGGAGAAGAAGAACGGCCTGTTTGGTAATC
TTATCGCCCTGTCACTCGGGCTGACCCCCAACTTTAAATCTAACTTCGACCTGGCCGAAGATGCCAAGCT
TCAACTGAGCAAAGACACCTACGATGATGATCTCGACAATCTGCTGGCCCAGATCGGCGACCAGTACGCA
GACCTTTTTTTGGCGGCAAAGAACCTGTCAGACGCCATTCTGCTGAGTGATATTCTGCGAGTGAACACGG
AGATCACCAAAGCTCCGCTGAGCGCTAGTATGATCAAGCGCTATGATGAGCACCACCAAGACTTGACTTT
GCTGAAGGCCCTTGTCAGACAGCAACTGCCTGAGAAGTACAAGGAAATTTTCTTCGATCAGTCTAAAAAT
GGCTACGCCGGATACATTGACGGCGGAGCAAGCCAGGAGGAATTTTACAAATTTATTAAGCCCATCTTGG
AAAAAATGGACGGCACCGAGGAGCTGCTGGTAAAGCTTAACAGAGAAGATCTGTTGCGCAAACAGCGCAC
TTTCGACAATGGAAGCATCCCCCACCAGATTCACCTGGGCGAACTGCACGCTATCCTCAGGCGGCAAGAG
GATTTCTACCCCTTTTTGAAAGATAACAGGGAAAAGATTGAGAAAATCCTCACATTTCGGATACCCTACT
ATGTAGGCCCCCTCGCCCGGGGAAATTCCAGATTCGCGTGGATGACTCGCAAATCAGAAGAGACTATCAC
TCCCTGGAACTTCGAGGAAGTCGTGGATAAGGGGGCCTCTGCCCAGTCCTTCATCGAAAGGATGACTAAC
TTTGATAAAAATCTGCCTAACGAAAAGGTGCTTCCTAAACACTCTCTGCTGTACGAGTACTTCACAGTTT
ATAACGAGCTCACCAAGGTCAAATACGTCACAGAAGGGATGAGAAAGCCAGCATTCCTGTCTGGAGAGCA
GAAGAAAGCTATCGTGGACCTCCTCTTCAAGACGAACCGGAAAGTTACCGTGAAACAGCTCAAAGAAGAT
TATTTCAAAAAGATTGAATGTTTCGACTCTGTTGAAATCAGCGGAGTGGAGGATCGCTTCAACGCATCCC
TGGGAACGTATCACGATCTCCTGAAAATCATTAAAGACAAGGACTTCCTGGACAATGAGGAGAACGAGGA
CATTCTTGAGGACATTGTCCTCACCCTTACGTTGTTTGAAGATAGGGAGATGATTGAAGAACGCTTGAAA
ACTTACGCTCATCTCTTCGACGACAAAGTCATGAAACAGCTCAAGAGGCGCCGATATACAGGATGGGGGC
GGCTGTCAAGAAAACTGATCAATGGGATCCGAGACAAGCAGAGTGGAAAGACAATCCTGGATTTTCTTAA
GTCCGATGGATTTGCCAACCGGAACTTCATGCAGTTGATCCATGATGACTCTCTCACCTTTAAGGAGGAC
ATCCAGAAAGCACAAGTTTCTGGCCAGGGGGACAGTCTCCACGAGCACATCGCTAATCTTGCAGGTAGCC
CAGCTATCAAAAAGGGAATACTGCAGACCGTTAAGGTCGTGGATGAACTCGTCAAAGTAATGGGAAGGCA
TAAGCCCGAGAATATCGTTATCGAGATGGCCCGAGAGAACCAAACTACCCAGAAGGGACAGAAGAACAGT
AGGGAAAGGATGAAGAGGATTGAAGAGGGTATAAAAGAACTGGGGTCCCAAATCCTTAAGGAACACCCAG
TTGAAAACACCCAGCTTCAGAATGAGGCGCTCTACCTGTACTACCTGCAGAACGGCAGGGACATGTACGT
GGATCAGGAACTGGACATCAATCGGCTCTCCGACTACGACGTGGATCATATCGTGCCCCAGTCTTTTCTC
AAAGATGATTCTATTGATAATAAAGTGTTGACAAGATCCGATAAAAATAGAGGGAAGAGTGATAACGTCC
CCTCAGAAGAAGTTGTCAAGAAAATGAAAAATTATTGGCGGCAGCTGCTGAACGCCAAACTGATCACACA
ACGGAAGTTCGATAATCTGACTAAGGCTGAACGAGGTGGCCTGTCTGAGTTGGATAAAGCCGGCTTCATC
AAAAGGCAGCTTGTTGAGACACGCCAGATCACCAAGCACGTGGCCCAAATTCTCGATTCACGCATGAACA
CCAAGTACGATGAAAATGACAAACTGATTCGAGAGGTGAAAGTTATTACTCTGAAGTCTAAGCTGGTTTC
AGATTTCAGAAAGGACTTTCAGTTTTATAAGGTGAGAGAGATCAACAATTACCACCATGCGCATGATGCC
TACCTGAATGCAGTGGTAGGCACTGCACTTATCAAAAAATATCCCGCGCTTGAATCTGAATTTGTTTACG
GAGACTATAAAGTGTACGATGTTAGGAAAATGATCGCAAAGTCTGAGCAGGAAATAGGCAAGGCCACCGC
TAAGTACTTCTTTTACAGCAATATTATGAATTTTTTCAAGACCGAGATTACACTGGCCAATGGAGAGATT
CGGAAGGCACCACTTATCGAAACAAACGGAGAAACAGGAGAAATCGTGTGGGACAAGGGTAGGGATTTCG
CGACAGTCCGGAAGGTCCTGTCCATGCCGCAGGTGAACATCGTTAAAAAGACCGAAGTACAGACCGGAGG
CTTCTCCAAGGAAAGTATCCTCCCGAAAAGGAACAGCGACAAGCTGATCGCACGCAAAAAAGATTGGGAC
CCCAAGAAATACGGCGGATTCGATTCTCCTACAGTCGCTTACAGTGTACTGGTTGTGGCCAAAGTGGAGA
AAGGGAAGTCTAAAAAACTCAAAAGCGTCAAGGAACTGCTGGGCATCACAATCATGGAGCGATCAAGCTT
CGAAAAAAACCCCATCGACTTTCTCGAGGCGAAAGGATATAAAGAGGTCAAAAAAGACCTCATCATTAAG
CTTCCCAAGTACTCTCTCTTTGAGCTTGAAAACGGCCGGAAACGAATGCTCGCTAGTGCGGGCGAGCTGC
AGAAAGGTAACGAGCTGGCACTGCCCTCTAAATACGTTAATTTCTTGTATCTGGCCAGCCACTATGAAAA
GCTCAAAGGATCTCCCGAAGATAATGAGCAGAAGCAGCTGTTCGTGGAACAACACAAACACTACCTTGAT
GAGATCATCGAGCAAATAAGCGAATTCTCCAAAAGAGTGATCCTCGCCGACGCTAACCTCGATAAGGTGC
TTTCTGCTTACAATAAGCACAGGGATAAGCCCATCAGGGAGCAGGCAGAAAACATTATCCACTTGTTTAC
TCTGACCAACTTGGGCGCGCCTGCAGCCTTCAAGTACTTCGACACCACCATAGACAGAAAGCGGTACACC
TCTACAAAGGAGGTCCTGGACGCCACACTGATTCATCAGTCAATTACGGGGCTCTATGAAACAAGAATCG
ACCTCTCTCAGCTCGGTGGAGACAGCAGGGCTGACCCCAAGAAGAAGAGGAAGGTGGGTTCGATGGTGAG
CAAGGGCGAGGAGCTGTTCACCGGGGTGGTGCCCATCCTGGTCGAGCTGGACGGCGACGTAAACGGCCAC
AAGTTCAGCGTGTCCGGCGAGGGCGAGGGCGATGCCACCTACGGCAAGCTGACCCTGAAGTTCATCTGCA
CCACCGGCAAGCTGCCCGTGCCCTGGCCCACCCTCGTGACCACCTTCGGCTACGGCCTGCAGTGCTTCGC
CCGCTACCCCGACCACATGAAGCAGCACGACTTCTTCAAGTCCGCCATGCCCGAAGGCTACGTCCAGGAG
CGCACCATCTTCTTCAAGGACGACGGCAACTACAAGACCCGCGCCGAGGTGAAGTTCGAGGGCGACACCC
TGGTGAACCGCATCGAGCTGAAGGGCATCGACTTCAAGGAGGACGGCAACATCCTGGGGCACAAGCTGGA
GTACAACTACAACAGCCACAACGTCTATATCATGGCCGACAAGCAGAAGAACGGCATCAAGGTGAACTTC
AAGATCCGCCACAACATCGAGGACGGCAGCGTGCAGCTCGCCGACCACTACCAGCAGAACACCCCCATCG
GCGACGGCCCCGTGCTGCTGCCCGACAACCACTACCTGAGCTACCAGTCCGCCCTGAGCAAAGACCCCAA
CGAGAAGCGCGATCACATGGTCCTGCTGGAGTTCGTGACCGCCGCCGGGATCACTCTCGGCATGGACGAG
CTGTACAAGTGAGCTTGTCAAGCAGATCGTTCAAACATTTGGCAATAAAGTTTCTTAAGATTGAATCCTG
TTGCCGGTCTTGCGATGATTATCATATAATTTCTGTTGAATTACGTTAAGCATGTAATAATTAACATGTA
ATGCATGACGTTATTTATGAGATGGGTTTTTATGATTAGAGTCCCGCAATTATACATTTAATACGCGATA
GAAAACAAAATATAGCGCGCAAACTAGGATAAATTATCGCGCGCGGTGTCATCTATGTTACTAGATCGAC
GCTACTAGAATTCGAGCTCGGAGCATCTTCATTCTTAAGATATGAAGATAATCTTCAAAAGGCCCCTGGG
AATCTGAAAGAAGAGAAGCAGGCCCATTTATATGGGAAAGAACAATAGTATTTCTTATATAGGCCCATTT
AAGTTGAAAACAATCTTCAAAAGTCCCACATCGCTTAGATAAGAAAACGAAGCTGAGTTTATATACAGCT
AGAGTCGAAGTAGTGATTGCCGTTAATTTGAGAGTTCAGTTTTAGAGCTAGAAATAGCAAGTTAAAATAA
GGCTAGTCCGTTATCAACTTGAAAAAGTGGCACCGAGTCGGTGCTTTTTTTCTAGACCCAGCTTTCTTGT
ACAAAGTTGGCATTACGCTTTACGAGGATGCACATGTGACCGAGGGACACGAAGTGATCCGTTTAAACTA
TCAGTGTTTGACAGGATATATTGGCGGGTAAACCTAAGAGAAAAGAGCGTTTATTAGAATAATCGGATAT
TTAAAAGGGCGTGAAAAGGTTTATCCGTTCGTCCATTTGTATGTGCATGCCAACCACAGGGTTCCCCTCG
GGAGTCAGCCGTGCGGCTGCATGAAATCCTGGCCGGTTTGTCTGATGCCAAGCTGGCGGCCTGGCCGGCC
AGCTTGGCCGCTGAAGAAACCGAGCGCCGCCGTCTAAAAAGGTGATGTGTATTTGAGTAAAACAGCTTGC
GTCATGCGGTCGCTGCGTATATGATGCGATGAGTAAATAAACAAATACGCAAGGGGAACGCATGAAGGTT
ATCGCTGTACTTAACCAGAAAGGCGGGTCAGGCAAGACGACCATCGCAACCCATCTAGCCCGCGCCCTGC
AACTCGCCGGGGCCGATGTTCTGTTAGTCGATTCCGATCCCCAGGGCAGTGCCCGCGATTGGGCGGCCGT
GCGGGAAGATCAACCGCTAACCGTTGTCGGCATCGACCGCCCGACGATTGACCGCGACGTGAAGGCCATC
GGCCGGCGCGACTTCGTAGTGATCGACGGAGCGCCCCAGGCGGCGGACTTGGCTGTGTCCGCGATCAAGG
CAGCCGACTTCGTGCTGATTCCGGTGCAGCCAAGCCCTTACGACATATGGGCCACCGCCGACCTGGTGGA
GCTGGTTAAGCAGCGCATTGAGGTCACGGATGGAAGGCTACAAGCGGCCTTTGTCGTGTCGCGGGCGATC
AAAGGCACGCGCATCGGCGGTGAGGTTGCCGAGGCGCTGGCCGGGTACGAGCTGCCCATTCTTGAGTCCC
GTATCACGCAGCGCGTGAGCTACCCAGGCACTGCCGCCGCCGGCACAACCGTTCTTGAATCAGAACCCGA
GGGCGACGCTGCCCGCGAGGTCCAGGCGCTGGCCGCTGAAATTAAATCAAAACTCATTTGAGTTAATGAG
GTAAAGAGAAAATGAGCAAAAGCACAAACACGCTAAGTGCCGGCCGTCCGAGCGCACGCAGCAGCAAGGC
TGCAACGTTGGCCAGCCTGGCAGACACGCCAGCCATGAAGCGGGTCAACTTTCAGTTGCCGGCGGAGGAT
CACACCAAGCTGAAGATGTACGCGGTACGCCAAGGCAAGACCATTACCGAGCTGCTATCTGAATACATCG
CGCAGCTACCAGAGTAAATGAGCAAATGAATAAATGAGTAGATGAATTTTAGCGGCTAAAGGAGGCGGCA
TGGAAAATCAAGAACAACCAGGCACCGACGCCGTGGAATGCCCCATGTGTGGAGGAACGGGCGGTTGGCC
AGGCGTAAGCGGCTGGGTTGTCTGCCGGCCCTGCAATGGCACTGGAACCCCCAAGCCCGAGGAATCGGCG
TGAGCGGTCGCAAACCATCCGGCCCGGTACAAATCGGCGCGGCGCTGGGTGATGACCTGGTGGAGAAGTT
GAAGGCCGCGCAGGCCGCCCAGCGGCAACGCATCGAGGCAGAAGCACGCCCCGGTGAATCGTGGCAAGCG
GCCGCTGATCGAATCCGCAAAGAATCCCGGCAACCGCCGGCAGCCGGTGCGTCGTCGATTAGGAAGCCGC
CCAAGGGCGACGAGCAACCAGATTTTTTCGTTCCGATGCTCTATGACGTGGGCACCCGCGATAGTCGCAG
CATCATGGACGTGGCCGTTTTCCGTCTGTCGAAGCGTGACCGACGAGCTGGCGAGGTGATCCGCTACGAG
CTTCCAGACGGGCACGTAGAGGTTTCCGCAGGGCCGGCCGGCATGGCCAGTGTGTGGGATTACGACCTGG
TACTGATGGCGGTTTCCCATCTAACCGAATCCATGAACCGATACCGGGAAGGGAAGGGAGACAAGCCCGG
CCGCGTGTTCCGTCCACACGTTGCGGACGTACTCAAGTTCTGCCGGCGAGCCGATGGCGGAAAGCAGAAA
GACGACCTGGTAGAAACCTGCATTCGGTTAAACACCACGCACGTTGCCATGCAGCGTACGAAGAAGGCCA
AGAACGGCCGCCTGGTGACGGTATCCGAGGGTGAAGCCTTGATTAGCCGCTACAAGATCGTAAAGAGCGA
AACCGGGCGGCCGGAGTACATCGAGATCGAGCTAGCTGATTGGATGTACCGCGAGATTACAGAAGGCAAG
AACCCGGACGTGCTGACGGTTCACCCCGATTACTTTTTGATCGATCCCGGCATCGGCCGTTTTCTCTACC
GCCTGGCACGCCGCGCCGCAGGCAAGGCAGAAGCCAGATGGTTGTTCAAGACGATCTACGAACGCAGTGG
CAGCGCCGGAGAGTTCAAGAAGTTCTGTTTCACCGTGCGCAAGCTGATCGGGTCAAATGACCTGCCGGAG
TACGATTTGAAGGAGGAGGCGGGGCAGGCTGGCCCGATCCTAGTCATGCGCTACCGCAACCTGATCGAGG
GCGAAGCATCCGCCGGTTCCTAATGTACGGAGCAGATGCTAGGGCAAATTGCCCTAGCAGGGGAAAAAGG
TCGAAAAAGCTTCTTTCCTGTGGATAGCACGTACATTGGGAACCCAAAGCCGTACATTGGGAACCGGAAC
CCGTACATTGGGAACCCAAAGCCGTACATTGGGAACCGGTCACACATGTAAGTGACTGATATAAAAGAGA
AAAAAGGCGATTTTTCCGCCTAAAACTCTTTAAAACTTATTAAAACTCTTAAAACCCGCCTGGCCTGTGC
ATAACTGTCTGGCCAGCGCACAGCCGAACAGCTGCAAAAAGCGCCCACATCAAGGCTCCGAGTGCGCGGA
ACCCCTATTTGTTTATTTTTCTAAATACATTCAAATATGTATCCGCTCATGAGACAATAACCCTGATAAA
TGCTTCAATAATATTGAAAAAGGAAGAGTATGGCTAAAATGAGAATATCACCGGAATTGAAAAAACTGAT
CGAAAAATACCGCTGCGTAAAAGATACGGAAGGAATGTCTCCTGCTAAGGTATATAAGCTGGTGGGAGAA
AATGAAAACCTATATTTAAAAATGACGGACAGCCGGTATAAAGGGACCACCTATGATGTGGAACGGGAAA
AGGACATGATGCTATGGCTGGAAGGAAAGCTGCCTGTTCCAAAGGTCCTGCACTTTGAACGGCATGATGG
CTGGAGCAATCTGCTCATGAGTGAGGCCGATGGCGTCCTTTGCTCGGAAGAGTATGAAGATGAACAAAGC
CCTGAAAAGATTATCGAGCTGTATGCGGAGTGCATCAGGCTCTTTCACTCCATCGACATATCGGATTGTC
CCTATACGAATAGCTTAGACAGCCGCTTAGCCGAATTGGATTACTTACTGAATAACGATCTGGCCGATGT
GGATTGCGAAAACTGGGAAGAGGACACTCCATTTAAAGATCCGCGCGAGCTGTATGATTTTTTAAAGACG
GAAAAGCCCGAAGAGGAACTTGTCTTTTCCCACGGCGACCTGGGAGACAGCAACATCTTTGTGAAAGATG
GCAAAGTAAGTGGCTTTATTGATCTTGGGAGAAGCGGCAGGGCGGACAAGTGGTATGACATTGCCTTCTG
CGTCCGGTCGCTCAGGGAGGATATCGGGGAAGAACAGTATGTCGAGCTATTTTTTGACTTACTGGGGATC
AAGCCTGATTGGGAGAAAATAAAATATTATATTTTACTGGATGAATTGTTTTAGCTGTCAGACCAAGTTT
ACTCATATATACTTTAGATTGATTTAAAACTTCATTTTTAATTTAAAAGGATCTAGGTGAAGATCCTTTT
TGATAATCTCATGACCAAAATCCCTTAACGTGAGTTTTCGTTCCACTGAGCGTCAGACCCCGTAGAAAAG
ATCAAAGGATCTTCTTGAGATCCTTTTTTTCTGCGCGTAATCTGCTGCTTGCAAACAAAAAAACCACCGC
TACCAGCGGTGGTTTGTTTGCCGGATCAAGAGCTACCAACTCTTTTTCCGAAGGTAACTGGCTTCAGCAG
AGCGCAGATACCAAATACTGTTCTTCTAGTGTAGCCGTAGTTAGGCCACCACTTCAAGAACTCTGTAGCA
CCGCCTACATACCTCGCTCTGCTAATCCTGTTACCAGTGGCTGCTGCCAGTGGCGATAAGTCGTGTCTTA
CCGGGTTGGACTCAAGACGATAGTTACCGGATAAGGCGCAGCGGTCGGGCTGAACGGGGGGTTCGTGCAC
ACAGCCCAGCTTGGAGCGAACGACCTACACCGAACTGAGATACCTACAGCGTGAGCTATGAGAAAGCGCC
ACGCTTCCCGAAGGGAGAAAGGCGGACAGGTATCCGGTAAGCGGCAGGGTCGGAACAGGAGAGCGCACGA
GGGAGCTTCCAGGGGGAAACGCCTGGTATCTTTATAGTCCTGTCGGGTTTCGCCACCTCTGACTTGAGCG
TCGATTTTTGTGATGCTCGTCAGGGGGGCGGAGCCTATGGAAAAACGCCAGCAACGCGGCCTTTTTACGG
TTCCTGCTCGGATCTGTTGGACCGGACAGTAGTCATGGTTGATGGGCTGCCTGTATCGAGTGGTGATTTT
GTGCCGAGCTGCCGGTCGGGGAGCTGTTGGCTGGCTGGTGGCAGGATATATTGTGGTGTAAACAAATTGA
CGCTTAGACAACTTAATAACACATTGCGGACGTTTTTAATGTACTGGGGTT
Features (pLannotate 1.2.2; 15 found; start..end, strand, type, name):
    127..803     +  promoter       CaMV 35S promoter (enhanced): cauliflower mosaic virus 35S promoter with a duplicated enhancer region
    828..881     +  misc_feature   TMV Ω: translational enhancer from the tobacco mosaic virus 5'-leader sequence (Gallie et al., 1988)
    890..4993    +  CDS            Cas9: Cas9 (Csn1) endonuclease from the Streptococcus pyogenes Type II CRISPR/Cas system generates RNA-guided double strand breaks in DNA
   5033..5749    +  CDS            EYFP: EYFP is a basic (constitutively fluorescent) green/yellow fluorescent protein published in 1996, derived from Aequorea victoria. It is reported to be a very rapidly-maturing weak dimer with high acid sensitivity.
   5765..6017    +  terminator     NOS terminator: nopaline synthase terminator and poly(A) signal
   6269..6344    +  misc_RNA       gRNA scaffold: guide RNA scaffold for the Streptococcus pyogenes CRISPR/Cas9 system
   6356..6377    -  protein_bind   attB2 (fragment): mutant version of attB; recombination site for the Gateway® BP reaction BP Clonase™
   6449..6473    +  misc_feature   RB T-DNA repeat: right border repeat from nopaline C58 T-DNA
   6782..7411    +  CDS            pVS1 StaA: stability protein from the Pseudomonas plasmid pVS1 (Heeb et al., 2000)
   7840..8913    +  CDS            pVS1 RepA: replication protein from the Pseudomonas plasmid pVS1 (Heeb et al., 2000)
   8979..9173    +  rep_origin     pVS1 oriV: origin of replication for the Pseudomonas plasmid pVS1 (Heeb et al., 2000)
   9235..9339    +  promoter       AmpR promoter: bla
   9340..10134   +  CDS            KanR: aminoglycoside phosphotransferase; aphA-3; confers resistance to kanamycin
  10305..10893   +  rep_origin     ori: high-copy-number ColE1/pMB1/pBR322/pUC origin of replication
  11029..11053   +  misc_feature   LB T-DNA repeat: left border repeat from nopaline C58 T-DNA
