[The description below was written by a language model from this plasmid's Addgene catalogue record and pLannotate feature annotations shown in this document.]
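Description:
pEPOR2KN0026 is a Level 2 MoClo (Golden Gate) binary vector for plant expression, assembled in the pICSL4723 backbone by BpiI-mediated cloning that destroyed the flanking sites. It is an 11.1 kb plasmid carrying nopaline-type left and right T-DNA border repeats, so the cargo between them can be delivered to plant cells by Agrobacterium. The backbone contains a high-copy ColE1/pUC-type origin for propagation in E. coli, together with the pVS1 oriV, RepA replication protein and StaA stability protein that support maintenance in Agrobacterium. Bacterial selection is by kanamycin through an aminoglycoside phosphotransferase gene driven by the bla promoter. No plant selectable marker is annotated within the T-DNA.

The T-DNA combines two Level 1 transcription units. In the first, an enhanced CaMV 35S promoter with a duplicated enhancer region and the TMV Ω translational leader drive the Streptococcus pyogenes Cas9 variant eCas9 1.0, an engineered enzyme designed for improved specificity. The feature table places an EYFP coding sequence directly downstream of Cas9 and before the NOS terminator, which suggests a fluorescent fusion or tag for monitoring nuclease expression, although the catalogue entry does not mention it. The second unit uses the Arabidopsis U6-26 promoter (stated in the record but not detected by the annotation) to express a single guide RNA with the SpCas9 scaffold. According to the stated purpose, this guide targets NbPDS, presumably the Nicotiana benthamiana phytoene desaturase gene, and carries one mismatch to the target. The construct belongs to a toolkit comparing the efficiency and specificity of Cas nucleases in plants, where a mismatched guide serves to test how well the enhanced-specificity nuclease tolerates imperfect pairing.
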