Addgene plasmid #117598: pEPOR2KN0026
Purpose: Level2 MoClo construct, containing level1 plant expression cassettes for Sp-eCas9 1.0(pEPOR1CB0010) and sgRNA_NbPDS+1 mismatch(pEPOR1CB021)
Depositing lab: Nicola Patron. Depositing organization: Earlham Institute. Publication: Comparison of efficiency and specificity of CRISPR-associated (Cas) nucleases in plants: An expanded toolkit for precision genome engineering. Raitskin O, Schudoma C, West A, Patron NJ. PLoS One. 2019 Feb 27;14(2):e0211598. doi: 10.1371/journal.pone.0211598. eCollection 2019. PubMed 30811422.
Backbone
  Vector backbone: pICSL4723
  Vector type: Plant Expression
Growth in bacteria
  Bacterial resistance: Kanamycin, 50 μg/mL
  Growth temperature: 37°C
  Growth strain: DH5alpha
  Copy number: High Copy
Gene/Insert
  Gene/Insert name: [35S:Sp-eCas9 1.0(pEPOR1CB0010) ] +[AtU6-26:sgRNA]
  Species: Synthetic
  Cloning method: Restriction Enzyme; 5′ cloning site BpiI (destroyed during cloning); 3′ cloning site BpiI (destroyed during cloning)
Terms and licenses: Academic/Nonprofit Terms; Industry Terms: Not Available to Industry
Depositor comments: Please visit https://www.biorxiv.org/content/early/2018/09/20/422766 for BioRxiv preprint
How to cite: pEPOR2KN0026 was a gift from Nicola Patron (Addgene plasmid # 117598 ; http://n2t.net/addgene:117598 ; RRID:Addgene_117598)
